>Addgene plasmid #48735 | ptwB | depositor full sequence | sequence record 70663 | ptwB sequence 6519 bps
CCCTGCAGGGCCTGAAATAACCTCTGAAAGAGGAACTTGGTTAGGTACCTGTGGAATGTGTGTCAGTTAG
GGTGTGGAAAGTCCCCAGGCTCCCCAGCAGGCAGAAGTATGCAAAGCATGCATCTCAATTAGTCAGCAAC
CAGGTGTGGAAAGTCCCCAGGCTCCCCAGCAGGCAGAAGTATGCAAAGCATGCATCTCAATTAGTCAGCA
ACCATAGTCCCGCCCCTAACTCCGCCCATCCCGCCCCTAACTCCGCCCAGTTCCGCCCATTCTCCGCCCC
ATGGCTGACTAATTTTTTTTATTTATACAGAGGCCGAGGCCGCCTCGGCCTCTGAGCTATTCCAGAAGTA
GTGAGGAGGCTTTTTTGGAGGCCTAGGCTTTTGCAAAAAGCTCCCGGGAGCTTGTATATCCATTTTCGGA
TCTGATCAGCACGTGTTGACAATTAATCATCGGCATAGTATATCGGCATAGTATAATACGACAAGGTGAG
GAACTAAATCATGAAGACCTTCAACATCTCTCAGCAGGATCTGGAGCTGGTGGAGGTCGCCACTGAGAAG
ATCACCATGCTCTATGAGGACAACAAGCACCATGTCGGGGCGGCCATCAGGACCAAGACTGGGGAGATCA
TCTCTGCTGTCCACATTGAGGCCTACATTGGCAGGGTCACTGTCTGTGCTGAAGCCATTGCCATTGGGTC
TGCTGTGAGCAACGGGCAGAAGGACTTTGACACCATTGTGGCTGTCAGGCACCCCTACTCTGATGAGGTG
GACAGATCCATCAGGGTGGTCAGCCCCTGTGGCATGTGCAGAGAGCTCATCTCTGACTATGCTCCTGACT
GCTTTGTGCTCATTGAGATGAATGGCAAGCTGGTCAAAACCACCATTGAGGAACTCATCCCCCTCAAGTA
CACCAGGAACTAAACCTGAATTCGCTAGAGGGCCGCTTCGAGCAGACATGATAAGATACATTGATGAGTT
TGGACAAACCACAACTAGAATGCAGTGAAAAAAATGCTTTATTTGTGAAATTTGTGATGCTATTGCTTTA
TTTGTAACCATTATAAGCTGCAATAAACAAGTTAACAACAACAATTGCATTCATTTTATGTTTCAGGTTC
AGGGGGAGGTGTGGGAGGTTTTTTAAAGCAAGTAAAACCTCTACAAATGTGGTAAAATCGATAAGGATCC
GGGCTGGCGTAATAGCGAAGAGGCCCGCACCGATCGCCCTTCCCAACAGTTGCGGTGGAGAAGAGCATGC
GTGAGGCTCCGGTGCCCGTCAGTGGGCAGAGCGCACATCGCCCACAGTCCCCGAGAAGTTGGGGGGAGGG
GTCGGCAATTGAACCGGTGCCTAGAGAAGGTGGCGCGGGGTAAACTGGGAAAGTGATGTCGTGTACTGGC
TCCGCCCTTTTCCCGAGGGTGGGGGAGAACCGTATATAAGTGCAGTAGTCGCTGTGAACGTTCTTTTTCG
CAACGGGTTTGCCGCCAGAACACAGGTAAGTGCCGTGTGTGGTTCCCGCGGGCCTGGCCTCTTTACGGGT
TATGGCCCTTGCGTGCCTTGAATTACTTCCACCTGGCTGCAGTACGTGATTCTTGATCCCGAGCTTCGGG
TTGGAAGTGGGTGGGAGAGTTCGAGGCCTTGCGCTTAAGGAGCCCCTTCGCCTCGTGCTTGAGTTGAGGC
CTGGCCTGGGCGCTGGGGCCGCCGCGTGCGAATCTGGTGGCACCTTCGCGCCTGTCTCGCTGCTTTCGAT
AAGTCTCTAGCCATTTAAAATTTTTGATGACCTGCTGCGACGCTTTTTTTCTGGCAAGATAGTCTTGTAA
ATGCGGGCCAAGATCTGCACACTGGTATTTCGGTTTTTGGGGCCGCGGGCGGCGACGGGGCCCGTGCGTC
CCAGCGCACATGTTCGGCGAGGCGGGGCCTGCGAGCGCGGCCACCGAGAATCGGACGGGGGTAGTCTCAA
GCTGGCCGGCCTGCTCTGGTGCCTGGCCTCGCGCCGCCGTGTATCGCCCCGCCCTGGGCGGCAAGGCTGG
CCCGGTCGGCACCAGTTGCGTGAGCGGAAAGATGGCCGCTTCCCGGCCCTGCTGCAGGGAGCTCAAAATG
GAGGACGCGGCGCTCGGGAGAGCGGGCGGGTGAGTCACCCACACAAAGGAAAAGGGCCTTTCCGTCCTCA
GCCGTCGCTTCATGTGACTCCACGGAGTACCGGGCGCCGTCCAGGCACCTCGATTAGTTCTCGAGCTTTT
GGAGTACGTCGTCTTTAGGTTGGGGGGAGGGGTTTTATGCGATGGAGTTTCCCCACACTGAGTGGGTGGA
GACTGAAGTTAGGCCAGCTTGGCACTTGATGTAATTCTCCTTGGAATTTGCCCTTTTTGAGTTTGGATCT
TGGTTCATTCTCAAGCCTCAGACAGTGGTTCAAAGTTTTTTTCTTCCATTTCAGGTGTCGTGAGGAATTC
TCTAGCATGACTGGTGGACAGCAAATGGGTCGGGATCTGTACGACGATGACGATAAGGATCCCGCCACCA
TGGTGAGCAAGGGCGAGGAGGTCATCAAAGAGTTCATGCGCTTCAAGGTGCGCATGGAGGGCTCCATGAA
CGGCCACGAGTTCGAGATCGAGGGCGAGGGCGAGGGCCGCCCCTACGAGGGCACCCAGACCGCCAAGCTG
AAGGTGACCAAGGGCGGCCCCCTGCCCTTCGCCTGGGACATCCTGTCCCCCCAGTTCATGTACGGCTCCA
AGGCGTACGTGAAGCACCCCGCCGACATCCCCGATTACAAGAAGCTGTCCTTCCCCGAGGGCTTCAAGTG
GGAGCGCGTGATGAACTTCGAGGACGGCGGTCTGGTGACCGTGACCCAGGACTCCTCCCTGCAGGACGGC
ACGCTGATCTACAAGGTGAAGATGCGCGGCACCAACTTCCCCCCCGACGGCCCCGTAATGCAGAAGAAGA
CCATGGGCTGGGAGGCCTCCACCGAGCGCCTGTACCCCCGCGACGGCGTGCTGAAGGGCGAGATCCACCA
GGCCCTGAAGCTGAAGGACGGCGGCCACTACCTGGTGGAGTTCAAGACCATCTACATGGCCAAGAAGCCC
GTGCAACTGCCCGGCTACTACTACGTGGACACCAAGCTGGACATCACCTCCCACAACGAGGACTACACCA
TCGTGGAACAGTACGAGCGCTCCGAGGGCCGCCACCACCTGTTCCTGGGGCATGGCACCGGCAGCACCGG
CAGCGGCAGCTCCGGCACCGCCTCCTCCGAGGACAACAACATGGCCGTCATCAAAGAGTTCATGCGCTTC
AAGGTGCGCATGGAGGGCTCCATGAACGGCCACGAGTTCGAGATCGAGGGCGAGGGCGAGGGCCGCCCCT
ACGAGGGCACCCAGACCGCCAAGCTGAAGGTGACCAAGGGCGGCCCCCTGCCCTTCGCCTGGGACATCCT
GTCCCCCCAGTTCATGTACGGCTCCAAGGCGTACGTGAAGCACCCCGCCGACATCCCCGATTACAAGAAG
CTGTCCTTCCCCGAGGGCTTCAAGTGGGAGCGCGTGATGAACTTCGAGGACGGCGGTCTGGTGACCGTGA
CCCAGGACTCCTCCCTGCAGGACGGCACGCTGATCTACAAGGTGAAGATGCGCGGCACCAACTTCCCCCC
CGACGGCCCCGTAATGCAGAAGAAGACCATGGGCTGGGAGGCCTCCACCGAGCGCCTGTACCCCCGCGAC
GGCGTGCTGAAGGGCGAGATCCACCAGGCCCTGAAGCTGAAGGACGGCGGCCACTACCTGGTGGAGTTCA
AGACCATCTACATGGCCAAGAAGCCCGTGCAACTGCCCGGCTACTACTACGTGGACACCAAGCTGGACAT
CACCTCCCACAACGAGGACTACACCATCGTGGAACAGTACGAGCGCTCCGAGGGCCGCCACCACCTGTTC
CTGTACGGCATGGACGAGCTGTACAAGTAAGAATTCGAAGCTATCAAGCTTATCGATAATCAACCTCTGG
ATTACAAAATTTGTGAAAGATTGACTGGTATTCTTAACTATGTTGCTCCTTTTACGCTATGTGGATACGC
TGCTTTAATGCCTTTGTATCATGCTATTGCTTCCCGTATGGCTTTCATTTTCTCCTCCTTGTATAAATCC
TGGTTGCTGTCTCTTTATGAGGAGTTGTGGCCCGTTGTCAGGCAACGTGGCGTGGTGTGCACTGTGTTTG
CTGACGCAACCCCCACTGGTTGGGGCATTGCCACCACCTGTCAGCTCCTTTCCGGGACTTTCGCTTTCCC
CCTCCCTATTGCCACGGCGGAACTCATCGCCGCCTGCCTTGCCCGCTGCTGGACAGGGGCTCGGCTGTTG
GGCACTGACAATTCCGTGGTGTTGTCGGGGAAATCATCGTCCTTTCCTTGGCTGCTCGCCTGTGTTGCCA
CCTGGATTCTGCGCGGGACGTCCTTCTGCTACGTCCCTTCGGCCCTCAATCCAGCGGACCTTCCTTCCCG
CGGCCTGCTGCCGGCTCTGCGGCCTCTTCCGCGTCTTCGCCTTCGCCCTCAGACGAGTCGGATCTCCCTT
TGGGCCGCCTCCCCGCATCGATACCGTCGGCCCACTGCTCCCTAAACCTGAGCTAGCATTATCCCTAATA
CCTGCCACCCCACTCTTAATCAGTGGTGGAAGAACGGTCTCAGAACTGTTTGTTTCAATTGGCCATTTAA
GTTTAGTAGTAAAAGACTGGTTAATGATAACAATGCATCGTAAAACCTTCAGAAGGAAAGGAGAATGTTT
TGTGGACCACTTTGGTTTTCTTTTTTGCGTGTGGCAGTTTTAAGTTATTAGTTTTTAAAATCAGTACTTT
TTAATGGAAACAACTTGACCAAAAATTTGTCACAGAATTTTGAGACCCATTAAAAAAGTTAAATGAGAAA
CCTGTGTGTTCCTTTGGTCAACACCGAGACATTTAGGTGAAAGACATCTAATTCTGGTTTTACGAATCTG
GAAACTTCTTGAAAATGTAATTCTTGAGTTAACACTTCTGGGTGGAGAATAGGGTTGTTTTCCCCCCACA
TAATTGGAAGGGGAAGGAATATCATTTAAAGCTATGGGAGGGTTTCTTTGATTACAACACTGGAGAGAAA
TGCAGCATGTTGCTGATTGCCTGTCACTAAAACAGGCCAAAAACTGAGTCCTTGGGTTGCATAGAAAGCT
TCATGTTGCTAAACCAATGTTAAGTGAATCTTTGGAAACAAAATGTTTCCAAATTACTGGGATGTGCATG
TTGAAACGTGGGTTAATTAACTAGCCATGACCAAAATCCCTTAACGTGAGTTTTCGTTCCACTGAGCGTC
AGACCCCGTAGAAAAGATCAAAGGATCTTCTTGAGATCCTTTTTTTCTGCGCGTAATCTGCTGCTTGCAA
ACAAAAAAACCACCGCTACCAGCGGTGGTTTGTTTGCCGGATCAAGAGCTACCAACTCTTTTTCCGAAGG
TAACTGGCTTCAGCAGAGCGCAGATACCAAATACTGTTCTTCTAGTGTAGCCGTAGTTAGGCCACCACTT
CAAGAACTCTGTAGCACCGCCTACATACCTCGCTCTGCTAATCCTGTTACCAGTGGCTGCTGCCAGTGGC
GATAAGTCGTGTCTTACCGGGTTGGACTCAAGACGATAGTTACCGGATAAGGCGCAGCGGTCGGGCTGAA
CGGGGGGTTCGTGCACACAGCCCAGCTTGGAGCGAACGACCTACACCGAACTGAGATACCTACAGCGTGA
GCTATGAGAAAGCGCCACGCTTCCCGAAGGGAGAAAGGCGGACAGGTATCCGGTAAGCGGCAGGGTCGGA
ACAGGAGAGCGCACGAGGGAGCTTCCAGGGGGAAACGCCTGGTATCTTTATAGTCCTGTCGGGTTTCGCC
ACCTCTGACTTGAGCGTCGATTTTTGTGATGCTCGTCAGGGGGGCGGAGCCTATGGAAAAACGCCAGCAA
CGCGGCCTTTTTACGGTTCCTGGCCTTTTGCTGGCCTTTTGCTCACATGTTCTTAATTAAATTTTTCAAA
AGTAGTTGACAATTAATCATCGGCATAGTATATCGGCATAGTATAATACGACTCACTATAGGAGGGCCAT
CATGGCCAAGTTGACCAGTGCTGTCCCAGTGCTCACAGCCAGGGATGTGGCTGGAGCTGTTGAGTTCTGG
ACTGACAGGTTGGGGTTCTCCAGAGATTTTGTGGAGGATGACTTTGCAGGTGTGGTCAGAGATGATGTCA
CCCTGTTCATCTCAGCAGTCCAGGACCAGGTGGTGCCTGACAACACCCTGGCTTGGGTGTGGGTGAGAGG
ACTGGATGAGCTGTATGCTGAGTGGAGTGAGGTGGTCTCCACCAACTTCAGGGATGCCAGTGGCCCTGCC
ATGACAGAGATTGGAGAGCAGCCCTGGGGGAGAGAGTTTGCCCTGAGAGACCCAGCAGGCAACTGTGTGC
ACTTTGTGGCAGAGGAGCAGGACTGAGGATAAGAATTGTAACAAAAAACCCCGCCCCGGCGGGGTTTTTT
GTTAATTAA
Features (pLannotate 1.2.2; 17 found; start..end, strand, type, name):
     58..387     +  promoter       SV40 promoter: SV40 enhancer and early promoter
    435..482     +  promoter       EM7 promoter: synthetic bacterial promoter&nbsp
    501..920     +  CDS            bsr: BSR_BACCE - Experimental evidence at protein level: Swiss-Prot protein existence level 1. Catalyzes the deamination of the cytosine moiety of the antibiotics blasticidin S, cytomycin and acetylblasticidin S. From Bacillus cereus.
    962..1083    -  polyA_signal   SV40 poly(A) signal: SV40 polyadenylation signal
   1106..1174    -  CDS            large T antigen (fragment): large T antigen from SV40 (simian virus 40)
   1193..1244    +  CDS            lacZα (fragment): LacZα fragment of β-galactosidase; lacZ fragment
   1284..1495    +  promoter       EF-1α core promoter: core promoter for human elongation factor EF-1α
   1496..2434    +  intron         EF-1α intron A: intron upstream of the start codon of human EF-1α
   2452..2480    +  CDS            T7 tag (gene 10 leader) (fragment): leader peptide from bacteriophage T7 gene 10 promotes efficient translation in E. coli
   2484..2507    +  CDS            Xpress™ tag: Xpress™ epitope tag, including an enterokinase recognition and cleavage site
   2520..3947    +  CDS            tdTomato: tdTomato is a basic (constitutively fluorescent) orange fluorescent protein published in 2004, derived from Discosoma sp.. It is reported to be a somewhat slowly-maturing tandem dimer with low acid sensitivity.
   3962..3978    +  misc_feature   MCS (fragment): pBluescript multiple cloning site
   3978..4566    +  misc_feature   WPRE: woodchuck hepatitis virus posttranscriptional regulatory element
   4608..5180    +  polyA_signal   EF-1α poly(A) signal: human EF-1α polyadenylation signal
   5351..5939    +  rep_origin     ori: high-copy-number ColE1/pMB1/pBR322/pUC origin of replication
   6025..6072    +  promoter       EM7 promoter: synthetic bacterial promoter&nbsp
   6092..6463    +  CDS            ble: BLE_STRHI - Experimental evidence at protein level: Swiss-Prot protein existence level 1. Binding protein with a strong affinity to the bleomycin family of antibiotics. From Streptoalloteichus hindustanus.
