[The description below was written by a language model from this plasmid's Addgene catalogue record and pLannotate feature annotations shown in this document.]
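Description:
ptwB is a 6,519 bp mammalian expression plasmid on a custom backbone that expresses the red-orange fluorescent protein tdTomato ("tandem dual tomato"), a constitutively fluorescent tandem dimer derived from a Discosoma sp. protein. It replicates in E. coli from a high-copy ColE1/pUC-type origin. Bacterial selection is with Zeocin, provided by the Streptoalloteichus hindustanus ble gene under a synthetic EM7 bacterial promoter.

The reporter cassette is driven by the human EF-1α core promoter followed by EF-1α intron A, an arrangement that gives strong constitutive expression in many mammalian cell types. Just upstream of the tdTomato coding sequence the annotation detects a partial T7 gene 10 leader and an Xpress epitope tag with its enterokinase site. These are probably carried over from a bacterial expression source vector, though the record does not say whether they are translated in frame with the fluorescent protein. Downstream lie a short fragment of a multiple cloning site, a WPRE that enhances transcript stability and expression, and the human EF-1α polyadenylation signal.

A second cassette places the Bacillus cereus blasticidin S deaminase gene (bsr) behind tandem SV40 enhancer/early and EM7 promoters, which would allow blasticidin selection in both mammalian cells and bacteria. An SV40 poly(A) signal is annotated nearby, on the opposite strand. The small SV40 large T antigen and lacZα fragments appear to be cloning remnants.

The stated purpose is only that this is a tdTomato plasmid. The associated publication concerns genital transmission of HPV in a mouse model, which suggests use as a fluorescent reporter of gene delivery in that setting, but the record does not describe the application in detail.
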