Addgene plasmid #48735: ptwB
Purpose: Tandem dual tomato plasmid
Depositing lab: John Schiller & Roger Tsien. Depositing organization: University of California, San Diego (UCSD). Publication: Genital transmission of HPV in a mouse model is potentiated by nonoxynol-9 and inhibited by carrageenan. Roberts JN, Buck CB, Thompson CD, Kines R, Bernardo M, Choyke PL, Lowy DR, Schiller JT. Nat Med. 2007 Jul;13(7):857-61. Epub 2007 Jul 1. 10.1038/nm1598 PubMed 17603495.
Backbone
  Vector backbone: custom
  Total vector size (bp): 6519
  Vector type: Mammalian Expression
  Selectable markers: Zeocin, Blasticidin
Growth in bacteria
  Bacterial resistance: Bleocin (Zeocin), 50 μg/mL
  Growth temperature: 37°C
  Growth strain: DH5alpha
  Copy number: Unknown
Gene/Insert
  Gene/Insert name: Tandem dual tomato
  Species: NA
  Promoter: EF1a
  Cloning method: Unknown
  Sequencing primers: 5′ NA; 3′ NA
Resource information
  A portion of this plasmid was derived from a plasmid made by: Roger Tsien, Howard Hughes Medical Institute Laboratories
Terms and licenses: Academic/Nonprofit Terms; Industry Terms: Not Available to Industry
How to cite: ptwB was a gift from John Schiller & Roger Tsien (Addgene plasmid # 48735 ; http://n2t.net/addgene:48735 ; RRID:Addgene_48735)
