>Addgene plasmid #48735 | ptwB | addgene partial sequence | sequence record 72160 | tdTomato-Rev 5'-tctttgatgacggccatgt-3'
CGGTGCCGGAGCTGCCGCTGCCGGTGCTGCCGGTGCCATGCCCCAGGAACAGGTGGTGGCGGCCCTCGGA
GCGCTCGTACTGTTCCACGATGGTGTAGTCCTCGTTGTGGGAGGTGATGTCCAGCTTGGTGTCCACGTAG
TAGTAGCCGGGCAGTTGCACGGGCTTCTTGGCCATGTAGATGGTCTTGAACTCCACCAGGTAGTGGCCGC
CGTCCTTCAGCTTCAGGGCCTGGTGGATCTCGCCCTTCAGCACGCCGTCGCGGGGGTACAGGCGCTCGGT
GGAGGCCTCCCAGCCCATGGTCTTCTTCTGCATTACGGGGCCGTCGGGGGGGAAGTTGGTGCCGCGCATC
TTCACCTTGTAGATCAGCGTGCCGTCCTGCAGGGAGGAGTCCTGGGTCACGGTCACCAGACCGCCGTCCT
CGAAGTTCATCACGCGCTCCCACTTGAAGCCCTCGGGGAAGGACAGCTTCTTGTAATCGGGGATGTCGGC
GGGGTGCTTCACGTACGCCTTGGAGCCGTACATGAACTGGGGGGACAGGATGTCCCAGGCGAAGGGCAGG
GGGCCGCCCTTGGTCACCTTCAGCTTGGCGGTCTGGGTGCCCTCGTAGGGGCGGCCCTCGCCCTCGCCCT
CGATCTCGAACTCGTGGCCGTTCATGGAGCCCTCCATGCGCACCTTGAAGCGCATGAACTCTTTGATGAC
CTCCTCGCCCTTGCTCACCATGGTGGCGGGATCCTTATCGTCATCGTCGTACAGATCCCGACCCATTTGC
TGTCCACCAGTCATGCTAGAGAATTCCTCACGACACCTGAAATGGAAGAAAAAAACTTTGAACCACTGTC
TGAGGCTTGAGAATGAACCAAGATCCAAACTCAAAAAGGGCAAATTCCAAGGAGAATTACATCAAGTGCC
AAGCTGGCCTAACTTCAGTCTCCACCCACTCAGTGTGGGGAAACTCCATCGCATAAAACCCCTCCCCCCA
ACCTAAAGACGACGTACTCCAAAAGCTCGAGAACTAATCGAGGTGCCTGGACGGCGCCCGGTACTCCGT
