>Addgene plasmid #48735 | ptwB | addgene partial sequence | sequence record 72161 | EF1a-F 5'-TCAAGCCTCAGACAGTGGTTC-3'
TTTTTTCTTCCATTTCAGGTGTCGTGAGGAATTCTCTAGCATGACTGGTGGACAGCAAATGGGTCGGGAT
CTGTACGACGATGACGATAAGGATCCCGCCACCATGGTGAGCAAGGGCGAGGAGGTCATCAAAGAGTTCA
TGCGCTTCAAGGTGCGCATGGAGGGCTCCATGAACGGCCACGAGTTCGAGATCGAGGGCGAGGGCGAGGG
CCGCCCCTACGAGGGCACCCAGACCGCCAAGCTGAAGGTGACCAAGGGCGGCCCCCTGCCCTTCGCCTGG
GACATCCTGTCCCCCCAGTTCATGTACGGCTCCAAGGCGTACGTGAAGCACCCCGCCGACATCCCCGATT
ACAAGAAGCTGTCCTTCCCCGAGGGCTTCAAGTGGGAGCGCGTGATGAACTTCGAGGACGGCGGTCTGGT
GACCGTGACCCAGGACTCCTCCCTGCAGGACGGCACGCTGATCTACAAGGTGAAGATGCGCGGCACCAAC
TTCCCCCCCGACGGCCCCGTAATGCAGAAGAAGACCATGGGCTGGGAGGCCTCCACCGAGCGCCTGTACC
CCCGCGACGGCGTGCTGAAGGGCGAGATCCACCAGGCCCTGAAGCTGAAGGACGGCGGCCACTACCTGGT
GGAGTTCAAGACCATCTACATGGCCAAGAAGCCCGTGCAACTGCCCGGCTACTACTACGTGGACACCAAG
CTGGACATCACCTCCCACAACGAGGACTACACCATCGTGGAACAGTACGAGCGCTCCGAGGGCCGCCACC
ACCTGTTCCTGGGGCATGGCACCGGCAGCACCGGCAGCGGCAGCTCCGGCACCGCCTCCTCCGAGGACAA
CAACATGGCCGTCATCAAAGAGTTCATGCGCTTCAAGGTGCGCATGGAGGGCTCCATGAACGGCCAC
