>Addgene plasmid #48735 | ptwB | addgene partial sequence | sequence record 72162 | WPRE-R 5'-CATAGCGTAAAAGGAGCAACA-3'
AGTCAATCTTTCACAAATTTTGTAATCCAGAGGTTGATTATCGATAAGCTTGATAGCTTCGAATTCTTAC
TTGTACAGCTCGTCCATGCCGTACAGGAACAGGTGGTGGCGGCCCTCGGAGCGCTCGTACTGTTCCACGA
TGGTGTAGTCCTCGTTGTGGGAGGTGATGTCCAGCTTGGTGTCCACGTAGTAGTAGCCGGGCAGTTGCAC
GGGCTTCTTGGCCATGTAGATGGTCTTGAACTCCACCAGGTAGTGGCCGCCGTCCTTCAGCTTCAGGGCC
TGGTGGATCTCGCCCTTCAGCACGCCGTCGCGGGGGTACAGGCGCTCGGTGGAGGCCTCCCAGCCCATGG
TCTTCTTCTGCATTACGGGGCCGTCGGGGGGGAAGTTGGTGCCGCGCATCTTCACCTTGTAGATCAGCGT
GCCGTCCTGCAGGGAGGAGTCCTGGGTCACGGTCACCAGACCGCCGTCCTCGAAGTTCATCACGCGCTCC
CACTTGAAGCCCTCGGGGAAGGACAGCTTCTTGTAATCGGGGATGTCGGCGGGGTGCTTCACGTACGCCT
TGGAGCCGTACATGAACTGGGGGGACAGGATGTCCCAGGCGAAGGGCAGGGGGCCGCCCTTGGTCACCTT
CAGCTTGGCGGTCTGGGTGCCCTCGTAGGGGCGGCCCTCGCCCTCGCCCTCGATCTCGAACTCGTGGCCG
TTCATGGAGCCCTCCATGCGCACCTTGAAGCGCATGAACTCTTTGATGACGGCCATGTTGTTGTCCTCGG
AGGAGGCGGTGCCGGAGCTGCCGCTGCCGGTGCTGCCGGTGCCATGCCCCAGGAACAGGTGGTGGCGGCC
CTCGGAGCGCTCGTACTGTTCCACGATGGTGTAGTCCTCGTTGTGGGAGGTGATGTCCAGCTTGGTGTCC
ACGTAGTAGTAGCCGGGCAGTTGCACGGGCTTCTTGGCCATGTAGATGGTCTTGAACTCCACCAGGTAGT
GGCCGCCGTCCTTCAGCTTCAGGGCCTGGTGGATCTCGCCCTTCAGCAC
