>Addgene plasmid #48735 | ptwB | addgene partial sequence | sequence record 72163 | pBABE3 5'-ACCCTAACTGACACACATTCC-3'
CAAGTTCCTCTTTCAGAGGTTATTTCAGGCCCTGCAGGTTAATTAACAAAAAACCCCGCCGGGGCGGGGT
TTTTTGTTACAATTCTTATCCTCAGTCCTGCTCCTCTGCCACAAAGTGCACACAGTTGCCTGCTGGGTCT
CTCAGGGCAAACTCTCTCCCCCAGGGCTGCTCTCCAATCTCTGTCATGGCAGGGCCACTGGCATCCCTGA
AGTTGGTGGAGACCACCTCACTCCACTCAGCATACAGCTCATCCAGTCCTCTCACCCACACCCAAGCCAG
GGTGTTGTCAGGCACCACCTGGTCCTGGACTGCTGAGATGAACAGGGTGACATCATCTCTGACCACACCT
GCAAAGTCATCCTCCACAAAATCTCTGGAGAACCCCAACCTGTCAGTCCAGAACTCAACAGCTCCAGCCA
CATCCCTGGCTGTGAGCACTGGGACAGCACTGGTCAACTTGGCCATGATGGCCCTCCTATAGTGAGTCGT
ATTATACTATGCCGATATACTATGCCGATGATTAATTGTCAACTACTTTTGAAAAATTTAATTAAGAACA
TGTGAGCAAAAGGCCAGCAAAAGGCCAGGAACCGTAAAAAGGCCGCGTTGCTGGCGTTTTTCCATAGGCT
CCGCCCCCCTGACGAGCATCACAAAAATCGACGCTCAAGTCAGAGGTGGCGAAACCCGACAGGACTATAA
AGATACCAGGCGTTTCCCCCTGGAAGCTCCCTCGTGCGCTCTCCTGTTCCGACCCTGCCGCTTACCGGAT
ACCTGTCCGCCTTTCTCCCTTCGGGAAGCGTGGCGCTTTCTCATAGCTCACGCTGTAGGTATCTCAGTTC
GGTGTAGGTCGTTCGCTCCAAGCTGGGCTGTGTGCACGAACCCCCCGTTCAGCCCGACCGCTGCGCCTTA
TCCGGTAACTATCGTCTTGAGTCCAACCCGGTAAGACACGACTTATCGCCACTGGCAGCAGCCACTGGTA
ACAGGATTAGCAGAGCGAGGTATGTAGGCGGTGCTACAGAGTTCTTGAAGTGGTGGCCTAACTACGGCTA
CACTAGAAGAACAGTATTTGGTATCTGCGCTCTGCTGAAGCCCAG
